Addgene plasmid #210939: pFBOH-MHL_EIF2A:1-427
Purpose: Insect expression of human EIF2A fragment M1 to T427. N-terminal 6X His tag with TEV cleavage.
Depositing lab: Cheryl Arrowsmith. Depositing organization: University of Toronto. Publication: A Target Class Ligandability Evaluation of WD40 Repeat-Containing Proteins. Ackloo S, Li F, Szewczyk M, Seitova A, Loppnau P, Zeng H, Xu J, Ahmad S, Arnautova YA, Baghaie AJ, Beldar S, Bolotokova A, Centrella PA, Chau I, Clark MA, Cuozzo JW, Dehghani-Tafti S, Disch JS, Dong A, Dumas A, Feng JA, Ghiabi P, Gibson E, Gilmer J, Goldman B, Green SR, Guie MA, Guilinger JP, Harms N, Herasymenko O, Houliston S, Hutchinson A, Kearnes S, Keefe AD, Kimani SW, Kramer T, Kutera M, Kwak HA, Lento C, Li Y, Liu J, Loup J, Machado RAC, Mulhern CJ, Perveen S, Righetto GL, Riley P, Shrestha S, Sigel EA, Silva M, Sintchak MD, Slakman BL, Taylor RD, Thompson J, Torng W, Underkoffler C, von Rechenberg M, Walsh RT, Watson I, Wilson DJ, Wolf E, Yadav M, Yazdi AK, Zhang J, Zhang Y, Santhakumar V, Edwards AM, Barsyte-Lovejoy D, Schapira M, Brown PJ, Halabelian L, Arrowsmith CH. J Med Chem. 2025 Jan 23;68(2):1092-1112. doi: 10.1021/acs.jmedchem.4c02010. Epub 2024 Nov 4. PubMed 39495097.
Backbone
  Vector backbone: pFBOH-MHL
  Backbone manufacturer: pFASTBac1 Modified
  Vector type: Insect Expression
  Selectable markers: Gentamicin
Growth in bacteria
  Bacterial resistance: Ampicillin, 100 μg/mL
  Growth temperature: 37°C
  Growth strain: DH5alpha
  Copy number: High Copy
Gene/Insert
  Gene/Insert name: EIF2A:M1-T427
  Species: H. sapiens (human)
  Insert size (bp): 1281
  Mutation: wild type
  Entrez Gene: EIF2A (a.k.a. CDA02, EIF-2A, MST089, MSTP004, MSTP089)
  Promoter: Polyhedrin
  Tag / fusion protein: MHHHHHHSSGRENLYFQG (N terminal on insert)
  Cloning method: Ligation Independent Cloning
  Sequencing primers: 5′ tattccggattattcataccg; 3′ ctctacaaatgtggtatggc
Resource information
  A portion of this plasmid was derived from a plasmid made by: Mammalian Gene Collection (BC011885)
Terms and licenses: Academic/Nonprofit Terms; Industry Terms: Not Available to Industry
Depositor comments: 5' Cloning Site: BseRI (destroyed), 3' Cloning Site: BseRI (destroyed).
How to cite: pFBOH-MHL_EIF2A:1-427 was a gift from Cheryl Arrowsmith (Addgene plasmid # 210939 ; http://n2t.net/addgene:210939 ; RRID:Addgene_210939)
