[The description below was written by a language model from this plasmid's Addgene catalogue record and pLannotate feature annotations shown in this document.]
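Description:
pFBOH-MHL_EIF2A:1-427 is a baculovirus transfer (donor) plasmid for insect-cell expression of a human EIF2A fragment, built on pFBOH-MHL, a modified pFastBac1 backbone. The sequenced record is about 6.0 kb. In E. coli it is maintained at high copy by a ColE1/pUC-type origin and selected with ampicillin through the β-lactamase gene. An f1 phage origin is also present. The expression cassette and a gentamicin acetyltransferase gene, driven by the class 1 integron Pc promoter, sit between the Tn7L and Tn7R ends of a mini-Tn7 element. In pFastBac-type systems this arrangement allows the whole segment to be transposed into a baculovirus shuttle genome (bacmid) in a suitable helper strain. Gentamicin then serves as the marker for the transposed cassette, and the resulting bacmid is used to generate recombinant virus.

The payload is wild-type human EIF2A residues M1 to T427, a 1,281 bp insert derived from a Mammalian Gene Collection clone and introduced by ligation-independent cloning at BseRI sites that were destroyed in the process. Transcription comes from the strong, very late polyhedrin promoter of Autographa californica nucleopolyhedrovirus and terminates at an SV40 polyadenylation signal. The protein carries an N-terminal 6xHis tag followed by a TEV protease cleavage site, so it can be purified by metal affinity and the tag then removed. The automated annotation picks up part of this leader as a "capTEV" fragment, which probably reflects only the shared His/TEV sequence. EIF2A is a translation initiation factor that directs methionyl-tRNAi to 40S ribosomal subunits. The associated publication concerns ligandability assessment of WD40 repeat-containing proteins, which is consistent with use of this construct to produce recombinant protein for that kind of work.
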