Features (pLannotate 1.2.2; 16 found; start..end, strand, type, name):
    769..852     +  CDS            large T antigen (fragment): large T antigen from SV40 (simian virus 40)
    875..1009    +  polyA_signal   SV40 poly(A) signal: SV40 polyadenylation signal
   1038..1203    -  mobile_element Tn7L: mini-Tn7 element (left end of the Tn7 transposon) Tn7
   1366..1382    +  CDS            lacZα (fragment): LacZα fragment of β-galactosidase; lacZ fragment
   1387..1841    +  rep_origin     f1 ori (sequence partly withheld): f1 bacteriophage origin of replication; arrow indicates direction of (+) strand synthesis
   1867..1971    +  promoter       AmpR promoter: bla
   1972..2832    +  CDS            AmpR: β-lactamase; bla; confers resistance to ampicillin, carbenicillin, and related antibiotics
   3003..3591    +  rep_origin     ori: high-copy-number ColE1/pMB1/pBR322/pUC origin of replication
   3777..3828    -  misc_feature   bom (fragment): basis of mobility region from pBR322
   3896..4120    -  mobile_element Tn7R: mini-Tn7 element (right end of the Tn7 transposon) Tn7
   4187..4720    -  CDS            GmR: gentamycin acetyltransferase; aacC1; confers resistance to gentamycin
   4890..4918    -  promoter       Pc promoter: intI1 (promoter lies within the coding sequence); class 1 integron promoter
   4896..5243    -  CDS            YPR2_ECOLX (fragment): Protein predicted: Swiss-Prot protein existence level 4. From Escherichia coli.
   5270..5361    +  promoter       polyhedrin promoter: polh from Autographa californica; promoter for the baculovirus polyhedrin gene
   5418..5436    +  CDS            capTEV™ (fragment): composite tag for in vivo biotinylation, TEV protease cleavage, and 6xHis tagging
   5471..737     +  CDS            EIF2A (fragment) (across the origin): EIF2A_HUMAN - Experimental evidence at protein level: Swiss-Prot protein existence level 1. Functions in the early steps of protein synthesis of a small number of specific mRNAs. Acts by directing the binding of methionyl- tRNAi to 40S ribosomal subunits. In contrast to the eIF-2 complex, it binds methionyl-tRNAi to 40S subunits in a codon-dependent manner, whereas the eIF-2 complex binds methionyl-tRNAi to 40S subunits in a GTP-dependent manner. From Homo sapiens (Human).
>Addgene plasmid #210939 | pFBOH-MHL_EIF2A:1-427 | addgene full sequence | sequence record 426246 | Addgene NGS Result
ACAAGGTGGCTGTCTATGTTCCAGGAAGTAAAGGTGCACCTTCATTTGTTAGATTATATCAGTACCCCAA
CTTTGCTGGACCTCATGCAGCTTTAGCTAATAAAAGTTTCTTTAAGGCAGATAAAGTTACAATGCTGTGG
AATAAAAAAGCTACTGCTGTGTTGGTAATAGCTAGCACAGATGTTGACAAGACAGGAGCTTCCTACTATG
GAGAACAAACTCTACACTACATTGCAACAAATGGAGAAAGTGCTGTAGTGCAATTACCAAAAAATGGCCC
CATTTATGATGTAGTTTGGAATTCTAGTTCTACTGAGTTTTGTGCTGTATATGGTTTTATGCCTGCCAAA
GCGACAATTTTCAACTTGAAATGTGATCCTGTATTTGACTTTGGAACTGGTCCTCGTAATGCAGCCTACT
ATAGCCCTCATGGACATATATTAGTATTAGCTGGATTTGGAAATCTGAGGGGACAAATGGAAGTGTGGGA
TGTGAAAAACTACAAACTTATTTCTAAACCGGTGGCTTCTGATTCTACATATTTTGCTTGGTGCCCGGAT
GGTGAGCATATTTTAACAGCTACATGTGCTCCCAGGTTACGGGTTAATAATGGATACAAAATTTGGCATT
ATACTGGCTCTATCTTGCACAAGTATGATGTGCCATCAAATGCAGAATTATGGCAGGTTTCTTGGCAGCC
ATTTTTGGATGGAATATTTCCAGCAAAAACAATAACTTGATGACGAAGCTTGTCGAGAAGTACTAGAGGA
TCATAATCAGCCATACCACATTTGTAGAGGTTTTACTTGCTTTAAAAAACCTCCCACACCTCCCCCTGAA
CCTGAAACATAAAATGAATGCAATTGTTGTTGTTAACTTGTTTATTGCAGCTTATAATGGTTACAAATAA
AGCAATAGCATCACAAATTTCACAAATAAAGCATTTTTTTCACTGCATTCTAGTTGTGGTTTGTCCAAAC
TCATCAATGTATCTTATCATGTCTGGATCTGATCACTGATATCGCCTAGGAGATCCGAACCAGATAAGTG
AAATCTAGTTCCAAACTATTTTGTCATTTTTAATTTTCGTATTAGCTTACGACGCTACACCCAGTTCCCA
TCTATTTTGTCACTCTTCCCTAAATAATCCTTAAAAACTCCATTTCCACCCCTCCCAGTTCCCAACTATT
TTGTCCGCCCACAGCGGGGCATTTTTCTTCCTGTTATGTTTTTAATCAAACATCCTGCCAACTCCATGTG
ACAAACCGTCATCTTCGGCTACTTTTTCTCTGTCACAGAATGAAAATTTTTCTGTCATCTCTTCGTTATT
AATGTTTGTAATTGACTGAATATCAACGCTTATTTGCAGCCTGAATGGCGAATGGG
[124 nt withheld, positions 1387-1510]
C
[91 nt withheld, positions 1512-1602]
A
[49 nt withheld, positions 1604-1652]
CCTTTGACGTTGGAGTCCACGTTCTT
[37 nt withheld, positions 1679-1715]
ACCCTATCTCGGTCTATTCTTTTGATTTATAAGGGATTTTGCCGATTTCGGCCTATTGGTTAAAAAATGA
GCTGATTTAACAAAAATTTAACGCGAATTTTAACAAAATATTAACGCTTACAATTTAGGTGGCACTTTTC
GGGGAAATGTGCGCGGAACCCCTATTTGTTTATTTTTCTAAATACATTCAAATATGTATCCGCTCATGAG
ACAATAACCCTGATAAATGCTTCAATAATATTGAAAAAGGAAGAGTATGAGTATTCAACATTTCCGTGTC
GCCCTTATTCCCTTTTTTGCGGCATTTTGCCTTCCTGTTTTTGCTCACCCAGAAACGCTGGTGAAAGTAA
AAGATGCTGAAGATCAGTTGGGTGCACGAGTGGGTTACATCGAACTGGATCTCAACAGCGGTAAGATCCT
TGAGAGTTTTCGCCCCGAAGAACGTTTTCCAATGATGAGCACTTTTAAAGTTCTGCTATGTGGCGCGGTA
TTATCCCGTATTGACGCCGGGCAAGAGCAACTCGGTCGCCGCATACACTATTCTCAGAATGACTTGGTTG
AGTACTCACCAGTCACAGAAAAGCATCTTACGGATGGCATGACAGTAAGAGAATTATGCAGTGCTGCCAT
AACCATGAGTGATAACACTGCGGCCAACTTACTTCTGACAACGATCGGAGGACCGAAGGAGCTAACCGCT
TTTTTGCACAACATGGGGGATCATGTAACTCGCCTTGATCGTTGGGAACCGGAGCTGAATGAAGCCATAC
CAAACGACGAGCGTGACACCACGATGCCTGTAGCAATGGCAACAACGTTGCGCAAACTATTAACTGGCGA
ACTACTTACTCTAGCTTCCCGGCAACAATTAATAGACTGGATGGAGGCGGATAAAGTTGCAGGACCACTT
CTGCGCTCGGCCCTTCCGGCTGGCTGGTTTATTGCTGATAAATCTGGAGCCGGTGAGCGTGGGTCTCGCG
GTATCATTGCAGCACTGGGGCCAGATGGTAAGCCCTCCCGTATCGTAGTTATCTACACGACGGGGAGTCA
GGCAACTATGGATGAACGAAATAGACAGATCGCTGAGATAGGTGCCTCACTGATTAAGCATTGGTAACTG
TCAGACCAAGTTTACTCATATATACTTTAGATTGATTTAAAACTTCATTTTTAATTTAAAAGGATCTAGG
TGAAGATCCTTTTTGATAATCTCATGACCAAAATCCCTTAACGTGAGTTTTCGTTCCACTGAGCGTCAGA
CCCCGTAGAAAAGATCAAAGGATCTTCTTGAGATCCTTTTTTTCTGCGCGTAATCTGCTGCTTGCAAACA
AAAAAACCACCGCTACCAGCGGTGGTTTGTTTGCCGGATCAAGAGCTACCAACTCTTTTTCCGAAGGTAA
CTGGCTTCAGCAGAGCGCAGATACCAAATACTGTTCTTCTAGTGTAGCCGTAGTTAGGCCACCACTTCAA
GAACTCTGTAGCACCGCCTACATACCTCGCTCTGCTAATCCTGTTACCAGTGGCTGCTGCCAGTGGCGAT
AAGTCGTGTCTTACCGGGTTGGACTCAAGACGATAGTTACCGGATAAGGCGCAGCGGTCGGGCTGAACGG
GGGGTTCGTGCACACAGCCCAGCTTGGAGCGAACGACCTACACCGAACTGAGATACCTACAGCGTGAGCT
ATGAGAAAGCGCCACGCTTCCCGAAGGGAGAAAGGCGGACAGGTATCCGGTAAGCGGCAGGGTCGGAACA
GGAGAGCGCACGAGGGAGCTTCCAGGGGGAAACGCCTGGTATCTTTATAGTCCTGTCGGGTTTCGCCACC
TCTGACTTGAGCGTCGATTTTTGTGATGCTCGTCAGGGGGGCGGAGCCTATGGAAAAACGCCAGCAACGC
GGCCTTTTTACGGTTCCTGGCCTTTTGCTGGCCTTTTGCTCACATGTTCTTTCCTGCGTTATCCCCTGAT
TCTGTGGATAACCGTATTACCGCCTTTGAGTGAGCTGATACCGCTCGCCGCAGCCGAACGACCGAGCGCA
GCGAGTCAGTGAGCGAGGAAGCGGAAGAGCGCCTGATGCGGTATTTTCTCCTTACGCATCTGTGCGGTAT
TTCACACCGCATAGACCAGCCGCGTAACCTGGCAAAATCGGTTACGGTTGAGTAATAAATGGATGCCCTG
CGTAAGCGGGTGTGGGCGGACAATAAAGTCTTAAACTGAACAAAATAGATCTAAACTATGACAATAAAGT
CTTAAACTAGACAGAATAGTTGTAAACTGAAATCAGTCCAGTTATGCTGTGAAAAAGCATACTGGACTTT
TGTTATGGCTAAAGCAAACTCTTCATTTTCTGAAGTGCAAATTGCCCGTCGTATTAAAGAGGGGCGTGGC
CAAGGGCATGGTAAAGACTATATTCGCGGCGTTGTGACAATTTACCGAACAACTCCGCGGCCGGGAAGCC
GATCTCGGCTTGAACGAATTGTTAGGTGGCGGTACTTGGGTCGATATCAAAGTGCATCACTTCTTCCCGT
ATGCCCAACTTTGTATAGAGAGCCACTGCGGGATCGTCACCGTAATCTGCTTGCACGTAGATCACATAAG
CACCAAGCGCGTTGGCCTCATGCTTGAGCAGATTGATGAGCGCGGTGGCAATGCCCTGCCTCCGGTGCTC
GCCGGAGACTGCGAGATCATAGATATAGATCTCACTACGCGGCTGCTCAAACTTGGGCAGAACGTAAGCC
GCGAGAGCGCCAACAACCGCTTCTTGGTCGAAGGCAGCAAGCGCGATGAATGTCTTACTACGGAGCAAGT
TCCCGAGGTAATCGGAGTCCGGCTGATGTTGGGAGTAGGTGGCTACGTCTCCGAACTCACGACCGAAAAG
ATCAAGAGCAGCCCGCATGGATTTGACTTGGTCAGGGCCGAGCCTACATGTGCGAATGATGCCCATACTT
GAGCCACCTAACTTTGTTTTAGGGCGACTGCCCTGCTGCGTAACATCGTTGCTGCTCCATAACATCAAAC
ATCGACCCACGGCGTAACGCGCTTGCTGCTTGGATGCCCGAGGCATAGACTGTACAAAAAAACAGTCATA
ACAAGCCATGAAAACCGCCACTGCGCCGTTACCACCGCTGCGTTCGGTCAAGGTTCTGGACCAGTTGCGT
GAGCGCATACGCTACTTGCATTACAGTTTACGAACCGAACAGGCTTATGTCAACTGGGTTCGTGCCTTCA
TCCGTTTCCACGGTGTGCGTCACCCGGCAACCTTGGGCAGCAGCGAAGTCGAGGCATTTCTGTCCTGGCT
GGCGAACGAGCGCAAGGTTTCGGTCTCCACGCATCGTCAGGCATTGGCGGCCTTGCTGTTCTTCTACGGC
AAGGTGCTGTGCACGGATCTGCCCTGGCTTCAGGAGATCGGAAGACCTCGGCCGTCGCGGCGCTTGCCGG
TGGTGCTGACCCCGGATGAAGTGGTTCGCATCCTCGGTTTTCTGGAAGGCGAGCATCGTTTGTTCGCCCA
GGACTCTAGCTATAGTTCTAGTGGTTGGCTACGTATACTCCGGAATATTAATAGATCATGGAGATAATTA
AAATGATAACCATCTCGCAAATAAATAAGTATTTTACTGTTTTCGTAACAGTTTTGTAATAAAAAAACCT
ATAAATATTCCGGATTATTCATACCGTCCCACCATCGGGCGCGGATCTCGGTCCGAAAACCATGCATCAT
CATCATCATCACAGCAGCGGCAGAGAAAACTTGTATTTCCAGGGCATGGCGCCGTCCACGCCGCTCTTGA
CAGTCCGAGGATCAGAAGGACTGTACATGGTGAATGGACCACCACATTTTACAGAAAGCACAGTGTTTCC
AAGGGAATCTGGGAAGAATTGCAAAGTCTGTATCTTTAGTAAGGATGGGACCTTGTTTGCCTGGGGCAAT
GGAGAAAAAGTAAATATTATCAGTGTCACTAACAAGGGACTACTGCACTCCTTCGACCTCCTGAAGGCAG
TTTGCCTTGAATTCTCACCCAAAAATACTGTCCTGGCAACGTGGCAGCCTTACACTACTTCTAAAGATGG
CACAGCTGGGATACCCAACCTACAACTTTATGATGTGAAAACTGGGACATGTTTGAAATCTTTCATCCAG
AAAAAAATGCAAAATTGGTGTCCATCCTGGTCAGAAGATGAAACTCTTTGTGCCCGCAATGTTAACAATG
AAGTTCACTTCTTTGAAAACAACAATTTTAACACAATTGCAAATAAATTGCATTTGCAAAAAATTAATGA
CTTTGTATTATCACCTGGACCCCAACCAT
