>Addgene plasmid #210939 | pFBOH-MHL_EIF2A:1-427 | depositor partial sequence | sequence record 411358 | Insert sequence
ATGGCGCCGTCCACGCCGCTCTTGACAGTCCGAGGATCAGAAGGACTGTACATGGTGAATGGACCACCAC
ATTTTACAGAAAGCACAGTGTTTCCAAGGGAATCTGGGAAGAATTGCAAAGTCTGTATCTTTAGTAAGGA
TGGGACCTTGTTTGCCTGGGGCAATGGAGAAAAAGTAAATATTATCAGTGTCACTAACAAGGGACTACTG
CACTCCTTCGACCTCCTGAAGGCAGTTTGCCTTGAATTCTCACCCAAAAATACTGTCCTGGCAACGTGGC
AGCCTTACACTACTTCTAAAGATGGCACAGCTGGGATACCCAACCTACAACTTTATGATGTGAAAACTGG
GACATGTTTGAAATCTTTCATCCAGAAAAAAATGCAAAATTGGTGTCCATCCTGGTCAGAAGATGAAACT
CTTTGTGCCCGCAATGTTAACAATGAAGTTCACTTCTTTGAAAACAACAATTTTAACACAATTGCAAATA
AATTGCATTTGCAAAAAATTAATGACTTTGTATTATCACCTGGACCCCAACCATACAAGGTGGCTGTCTA
TGTTCCAGGAAGTAAAGGTGCACCTTCATTTGTTAGATTATATCAGTACCCCAACTTTGCTGGACCTCAT
GCAGCTTTAGCTAATAAAAGTTTCTTTAAGGCAGATAAAGTTACAATGCTGTGGAATAAAAAAGCTACTG
CTGTGTTGGTAATAGCTAGCACAGATGTTGACAAGACAGGAGCTTCCTACTATGGAGAACAAACTCTACA
CTACATTGCAACAAATGGAGAAAGTGCTGTAGTGCAATTACCAAAAAATGGCCCCATTTATGATGTAGTT
TGGAATTCTAGTTCTACTGAGTTTTGTGCTGTATATGGTTTTATGCCTGCCAAAGCGACAATTTTCAACT
TGAAATGTGATCCTGTATTTGACTTTGGAACTGGTCCTCGTAATGCAGCCTACTATAGCCCTCATGGACA
TATATTAGTATTAGCTGGATTTGGAAATCTGAGGGGACAAATGGAAGTGTGGGATGTGAAAAACTACAAA
CTTATTTCTAAACCGGTGGCTTCTGATTCTACATATTTTGCTTGGTGCCCGGATGGTGAGCATATTTTAA
CAGCTACATGTGCTCCCAGGTTACGGGTTAATAATGGATACAAAATTTGGCATTATACTGGCTCTATCTT
GCACAAGTATGATGTGCCATCAAATGCAGAATTATGGCAGGTTTCTTGGCAGCCATTTTTGGATGGAATA
TTTCCAGCAAAAACAATAACT
